Addgene plasmid #66846: pET30Xa-SBL1(160E)
Purpose: Expresses soybean lipoxygenase-1 S160E mutant with N-term Histag
Depositing lab: Betty Gaffney. Depositing organization: Florida State University, Tallahassee. Publication: On the relationships of substrate orientation, hydrogen abstraction, and product stereochemistry in single and double dioxygenations by soybean lipoxygenase-1 and its Ala542Gly mutant. Coffa G, Imber AN, Maguire BC, Laxmikanthan G, Schneider C, Gaffney BJ, Brash AR. J Biol Chem. 2005 Nov 18;280(46):38756-66. Epub 2005 Sep 12. 10.1074/jbc.M504870200 PubMed 16157595.
Backbone
  Vector backbone: pET30Xa-LIC
  Backbone manufacturer: Novagen
  Backbone size w/o insert (bp): 5444
  Total vector size (bp): 7978
  Modifications to backbone: 11 bp added after coding region: TAAACTAGTCATGGGGC
  Vector type: Bacterial Expression
Growth in bacteria
  Bacterial resistance: Kanamycin, 50 μg/mL
  Growth temperature: 37°C
  Growth strain: DH5alpha
  Growth instructions: 37C before induction, 30 deg for 14-16+ hrs after induction
  Copy number: Unknown
Gene/Insert
  Gene/Insert name: soybean lipoxygenase-1 (alt name: SBL1)
  Species: Glycine max
  Insert size (bp): 2517
  Mutation: S160E
  GenBank ID: GB_AAA33986.1
  Entrez Gene: LOC547694 (a.k.a. GLYMA_08G189200, LOX); NEWENTRY
  Promoter: T7lac
  Tag / fusion protein: His-tag (N terminal on backbone)
  Cloning method: Ligation Independent Cloning
  Sequencing primers: 5′ TCATCATTCTTCTGGTCTGG; 3′ TTGCCGACTCTCATTAGCC
Terms and licenses: Academic/Nonprofit Terms; Industry Terms: Not Available to Industry
Depositor comments: Cloned ~1996 from green pods of plants grown using "organic" soybeans from Glacial Ridge Foods. Brendan C. Maguire, Dissertation, Johns Hopkins University, 1999, UMI Microform: 9927119.
How to cite: pET30Xa-SBL1(160E) was a gift from Betty Gaffney (Addgene plasmid # 66846 ; http://n2t.net/addgene:66846 ; RRID:Addgene_66846)
