[The description below was written by a language model from this plasmid's Addgene catalogue record and pLannotate feature annotations shown in this document.]
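Description:
pET30Xa-SBL1(160E) is a bacterial expression plasmid of about 8 kb built on the Novagen pET30 Xa/LIC backbone, carrying the coding sequence for soybean (Glycine max) lipoxygenase-1 with an S160E substitution. The roughly 2.5 kb insert was introduced by ligation-independent cloning, and the depositor notes a short added sequence immediately after the coding region. Propagation in E. coli relies on a pBR322-type origin accompanied by the bom region and the rop gene, which holds copy number down, and selection is by kanamycin through the aph(3')-Ia gene. An f1 origin is also present, along with remnants of the tetracycline resistance gene inherited from the pBR322 lineage.

Expression is driven by the T7lac arrangement: a T7 promoter directly followed by a lac operator and the strong T7 gene 10 ribosome binding site, with the plasmid-borne lacI gene supplying repressor. Transcription therefore requires a host that provides T7 RNA polymerase and is released by IPTG or lactose; a T7 terminator lies downstream. The catalogue entry describes an N-terminal His-tag supplied by the backbone. The feature table annotates an S-Tag just upstream of the lipoxygenase open reading frame but does not separately mark the N-terminal His-tag. The backbone name implies a Factor Xa cleavage site, which is also not annotated. A His-tag fragment annotated downstream of the insert is the backbone's optional C-terminal tag; it lies well beyond the end of the annotated coding sequence and so is presumably not part of the product. The construct is intended for producing tagged recombinant mutant enzyme for purification, and the associated work examined substrate orientation and product stereochemistry in lipoxygenase catalysis.
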