Features (pLannotate 1.2.2; 20 found; start..end, strand, type, name):
      1..2517    +  CDS            LOX1.1: LOX1_SOYBN - Also known as LOX1. Experimental evidence at protein level: Swiss-Prot protein existence level 1. Plant lipoxygenase may be involved in a number of diverse aspects of plant physiology including growth and development, pest resistance, and senescence or responses to wounding. With linoleate as substrate, L-1 shows a preference for carbon 13 as the site for hydroperoxidation (in contrast to L-2 and L-3, which utilize either carbon 9 or 13). At pH above 8.5, only (9Z,11E,13S)-13- hydroperoxyoctadeca-9,11-dienoate is produced, but as the pH decreases, the proportion of (9S)-hydroperox
   2610..2627    +  CDS            9xHis (fragment): 9xHis affinity tag
   2637..2686    +  CDS            SET1 (fragment): solubility-enhancement tag derived from T7 phage gene 10B
   2694..2741    +  terminator     T7 terminator: transcription terminator for bacteriophage T7 RNA polymerase
   2778..3206    +  rep_origin     f1 ori (sequence partly withheld): f1 bacteriophage origin of replication; arrow indicates direction of (+) strand synthesis
   3259..3316    +  promoter       AmpR promoter (fragment): bla
   3325..4140    -  CDS            KanR: aminoglycoside phosphotransferase; aph(3')-Ia; confers resistance to kanamycin in bacteria or G418 (Geneticin®) in eukaryotes
   4262..4850    +  rep_origin     ori: high-copy-number ColE1/pMB1/pBR322/pUC origin of replication
   5036..5175    -  misc_feature   bom: basis of mobility region from pBR322
   5277..5468    -  CDS            rop: Rop protein, which maintains plasmids at low copy number; rop
   5485..5865    +  CDS            YPB1_ECOLX: Protein predicted: Swiss-Prot protein existence level 4. From Escherichia coli.
   5937..6228    -  CDS            TcR (fragment): tetracycline efflux protein; tet; confers resistance to tetracycline
   6243..6264    -  protein_bind   CAP binding site: CAP binding activates transcription in the presence of cAMP. E. coli catabolite activator protein
   6277..7359    -  CDS            lacI: lac repressor; lacI; The lac repressor binds to the lac operator to inhibit transcription in E. coli. This inhibition can be relieved by adding lactose or isopropyl-β-D-thiogalactopyranoside (IPTG).
   7360..7437    -  promoter       lacI promoter: lacI
   7445..7724    -  CDS            TcR (fragment): tetracycline efflux protein; tet; confers resistance to tetracycline
   7750..7768    +  promoter       T7 promoter: promoter for bacteriophage T7 RNA polymerase
   7769..7793    +  protein_bind   lac operator: The lac repressor binds to the lac operator to inhibit transcription in E. coli. This inhibition can be relieved by adding lactose or isopropyl-β-D-thiogalactopyranoside (IPTG). lac repressor encoded by lacI
   7808..7830    +  RBS            RBS: efficient ribosome binding site from bacteriophage T7 gene 10 (Olins and Rangwala, 1989)
   7892..7936    +  CDS            S-Tag: affinity and epitope tag derived from pancreatic ribonuclease A
>Addgene plasmid #66846 | pET30Xa-SBL1(160E) | depositor full sequence | sequence record 114510 | pET30Xa-SBL1(160E)
ATGTTTTCAGCAGGCCATAAGATCAAAGGGACAGTGGTGTTGATGCCCAAGAATGAGTTGGAAGTTAACC
CTGATGGCTCAGCAGTTGACAACCTTAATGCTTTCTTGGGCCGTAGTGTCTCCCTTCAGCTCATTAGTGC
TACCAAGGCTGATGCACATGGAAAAGGAAAAGTTGGAAAGGATACGTTCTTGGAAGGGATTAATACTTCG
TTACCAACTTTGGGAGCAGGAGAGTCTGCATTCAATATTCATTTTGAATGGGACGGAAGCATGGGAATCC
CCGGTGCGTTTTACATAAAGAACTACATGCAAGTTGAGTTCTTCCTCAAGAGTTTGACTCTTGAAGCCAT
TTCAAACCAAGGAACCATCCGCTTTGTTTGCAACTCATGGGTTTATAACACTAAACTTTACAAAAGCGTG
CGCATTTTCTTTGCCAACCATACATATGTACCTAGTGAGACACCAGCACCACTTGTGGAGTACAGAGAAG
AAGAATTGAAGAGTTTAAGAGGAAATGGAACGGGAGAGCGCAAGGAATATGATAGGATCTATGATTATGA
TGTCTACAATGATTTGGGCAACCCAGATAAGAGTGAAAAGTTAGCTCGTCCAGTTCTTGGAGGGTCTAGC
ACCTTTCCCTACCCTCGTAGGGGAAGAACTGGTCGAGGTCCAACAGTTACAGACCCGAATACTGAGAAAC
AAGGCGAAGTATTTTATGTTCCAAGAGATGAAAATTTAGGTCACTTGAAGTCTAAGGATGCTCTTGAGAT
TGGAACAAAATCTTTATCTCAAATTGTCCAGCCGGCGTTCGAATCTGCGTTCGATTTGAAATCCACGCCA
ATTGAGTTTCATAGCTTCCAAGATGTGCATGACTTGTATGAAGGTGGAATTAAGCTTCCTAGAGATGTAA
TTAGCACAATTATCCCCTTACCAGTGATCAAAGAACTCTATCGTACCGATGGTCAACACATCCTCAAGTT
TCCACAACCTCACGTCGTTCAAGTGAGTCAGTCTGCATGGATGACTGATGAAGAATTTGCTAGAGAGATG
ATTGCTGGTGTAAATCCCTGCGTAATTCGTGGTCTTGAAGAGTTCCCTCCAAAAAGTAATCTGGATCCTG
CAATCTATGGTGATCAAAGCAGTAAGATAACAGCAGATTCCCTTGATCTAGATGGGTACACAATGGACGA
GGCACTTGGTAGTCGAAGGTTATTTATGTTAGATTACCATGATATCTTCATGCCATATGTGAGGCAGATA
AATCAGCTGAATTCTGCCAAGACTTATGCGACAAGGACTATCCTTTTTTTGAGAGAAGATGGAACTTTAA
AGCCAGTGGCCATCGAATTAAGTTTGCCACATTCTGCTGGGGATCTGTCAGCTGCCGTCAGTCAAGTCGT
CTTACCTGCTAAGGAAGGTGTTGAGAGCACAATTTGGCTACTAGCCAAAGCTTATGTCATCGTAAATGAC
TCTTGCTACCATCAACTCATGAGCCATTGGTTAAATACTCATGCGGCGATGGAGCCATTCGTCATAGCAA
CACACCGACATCTTAGCGTGCTTCACCCAATTTACAAGCTTCTGACTCCTCACTATCGTAACAACATGAA
CATCAACGCACTTGCCAGGCAATCTCTAATTAATGCTAATGGCATAATAGAGACAACCTTTTTGCCCTCA
AAGTATTCTGTGGAGATGTCTTCGGCGGTTTATAAGAATTGGGTTTTCACTGATCAAGCACTACCTGCAG
ATCTTATCAAGAGAGGAGTGGCAATTAAGGATCCATCAACCCCACATGGAGTTCGTCTTCTGATAGAGGA
CTATCCTTATGCCGCTGATGGACTGGAGATATGGGCTGCAATTAAGACATGGGTTCAAGAATATGTGCCC
TTGTACTATGCAAGAGATGATGATGTCAAGAATGATTCTGAACTCCAACATTGGTGGAAAGAAGCTGTAG
AGAAAGGCCATGGTGATTTGAAAGACAAGCCATGGTGGCCTAAGTTGCAGACACTTGAAGACCTTGTTGA
AGTTTGCCTCATTATCATATGGATTGCTTCAGCTCTCCATGCAGCCGTTAATTTTGGTCAGTATCCTTAT
GGAGGTTTGATAATGAACCGCCCAACTGCTTCTAGAAGGTTGCTTCCTGAGAAAGGCACCCCAGAATATG
AAGAAATGATTAATAACCATGAAAAGGCTTATTTGAGAACAATTACATCAAAGTTGCCGACTCTCATTAG
CCTTTCAGTGATAGAGATCTTGTCGACACATGCTTCTGATGAGGTCTACCTTGGCCAGAGGGACAACCCA
CATTGGACCTCTGATTCAAAAGCATTACAAGCCTTTCAAAAGTTTGGAAACAAGCTCAAGGAAATTGAGG
AAAAACTTGTGAGGAGGAACAATGATCCGAGTCTGCAGGGCAATCGACTTGGCCCGGTTCAACTGCCATA
CACTTTGCTTTATCCTAGCAGTGAGGAAGGGTTAACTTTTAGGGGAATTCCAAATAGCATCTCTATCTAA
ACTAGTCATGGGGCTCTAACTCTCCTCTGGCCATGGCGATATCGGATCCGAATTCGAGCTCCGTCGACAA
GCTTGCGGCCGCACTCGAGCACCACCACCACCACCACTGAGATCCGGCTGCTAACAAAGCCCGAAAGGAA
GCTGAGTTGGCTGCTGCCACCGCTGAGCAATAACTAGCATAACCCCTTGGGGCCTCTAAACGGGTCTTGA
GGGGTTTTTTGCTGAAAGGAGGAACTATATCCGGATTGGCGAATGGG
[124 nt withheld, positions 2778-2901]
C
[91 nt withheld, positions 2903-2993]
A
[49 nt withheld, positions 2995-3043]
CCTTTGACGTTGGAGTCCACGTTCTTT
[37 nt withheld, positions 3071-3107]
ACCCTATCTCGGTCTATTCTTTTGATTTATAAGGGATTTTGCCGATTTCGGCCTATTGGTTAAAAAATGA
GCTGATTTAACAAAAATTTAACGCGAATTTTAACAAAATATTAACGCTTACAATTTAGGTGGCACTTTTC
GGGGAAATGTGCGCGGAACCCCTATTTGTTTATTTTTCTAAATACATTCAAATATGTATCCGCTCATGAA
TTAATTCTTAGAAAAACTCATCGAGCATCAAATGAAACTGCAATTTATTCATATCAGGATTATCAATACC
ATATTTTTGAAAAAGCCGTTTCTGTAATGAAGGAGAAAACTCACCGAGGCAGTTCCATAGGATGGCAAGA
TCCTGGTATCGGTCTGCGATTCCGACTCGTCCAACATCAATACAACCTATTAATTTCCCCTCGTCAAAAA
TAAGGTTATCAAGTGAGAAATCACCATGAGTGACGACTGAATCCGGTGAGAATGGCAAAAGTTTATGCAT
TTCTTTCCAGACTTGTTCAACAGGCCAGCCATTACGCTCGTCATCAAAATCACTCGCATCAACCAAACCG
TTATTCATTCGTGATTGCGCCTGAGCGAGACGAAATACGCGATCGCTGTTAAAAGGACAATTACAAACAG
GAATCGAATGCAACCGGCGCAGGAACACTGCCAGCGCATCAACAATATTTTCACCTGAATCAGGATATTC
TTCTAATACCTGGAATGCTGTTTTCCCGGGGATCGCAGTGGTGAGTAACCATGCATCATCAGGAGTACGG
ATAAAATGCTTGATGGTCGGAAGAGGCATAAATTCCGTCAGCCAGTTTAGTCTGACCATCTCATCTGTAA
CATCATTGGCAACGCTACCTTTGCCATGTTTCAGAAACAACTCTGGCGCATCGGGCTTCCCATACAATCG
ATAGATTGTCGCACCTGATTGCCCGACATTATCGCGAGCCCATTTATACCCATATAAATCAGCATCCATG
TTGGAATTTAATCGCGGCCTAGAGCAAGACGTTTCCCGTTGAATATGGCTCATAACACCCCTTGTATTAC
TGTTTATGTAAGCAGACAGTTTTATTGTTCATGACCAAAATCCCTTAACGTGAGTTTTCGTTCCACTGAG
CGTCAGACCCCGTAGAAAAGATCAAAGGATCTTCTTGAGATCCTTTTTTTCTGCGCGTAATCTGCTGCTT
GCAAACAAAAAAACCACCGCTACCAGCGGTGGTTTGTTTGCCGGATCAAGAGCTACCAACTCTTTTTCCG
AAGGTAACTGGCTTCAGCAGAGCGCAGATACCAAATACTGTCCTTCTAGTGTAGCCGTAGTTAGGCCACC
ACTTCAAGAACTCTGTAGCACCGCCTACATACCTCGCTCTGCTAATCCTGTTACCAGTGGCTGCTGCCAG
TGGCGATAAGTCGTGTCTTACCGGGTTGGACTCAAGACGATAGTTACCGGATAAGGCGCAGCGGTCGGGC
TGAACGGGGGGTTCGTGCACACAGCCCAGCTTGGAGCGAACGACCTACACCGAACTGAGATACCTACAGC
GTGAGCTATGAGAAAGCGCCACGCTTCCCGAAGGGAGAAAGGCGGACAGGTATCCGGTAAGCGGCAGGGT
CGGAACAGGAGAGCGCACGAGGGAGCTTCCAGGGGGAAACGCCTGGTATCTTTATAGTCCTGTCGGGTTT
CGCCACCTCTGACTTGAGCGTCGATTTTTGTGATGCTCGTCAGGGGGGCGGAGCCTATGGAAAAACGCCA
GCAACGCGGCCTTTTTACGGTTCCTGGCCTTTTGCTGGCCTTTTGCTCACATGTTCTTTCCTGCGTTATC
CCCTGATTCTGTGGATAACCGTATTACCGCCTTTGAGTGAGCTGATACCGCTCGCCGCAGCCGAACGACC
GAGCGCAGCGAGTCAGTGAGCGAGGAAGCGGAAGAGCGCCTGATGCGGTATTTTCTCCTTACGCATCTGT
GCGGTATTTCACACCGCAATGGTGCACTCTCAGTACAATCTGCTCTGATGCCGCATAGTTAAGCCAGTAT
ACACTCCGCTATCGCTACGTGACTGGGTCATGGCTGCGCCCCGACACCCGCCAACACCCGCTGACGCGCC
CTGACGGGCTTGTCTGCTCCCGGCATCCGCTTACAGACAAGCTGTGACCGTCTCCGGGAGCTGCATGTGT
CAGAGGTTTTCACCGTCATCACCGAAACGCGCGAGGCAGCTGCGGTAAAGCTCATCAGCGTGGTCGTGAA
GCGATTCACAGATGTCTGCCTGTTCATCCGCGTCCAGCTCGTTGAGTTTCTCCAGAAGCGTTAATGTCTG
GCTTCTGATAAAGCGGGCCATGTTAAGGGCGGTTTTTTCCTGTTTGGTCACTGATGCCTCCGTGTAAGGG
GGATTTCTGTTCATGGGGGTAATGATACCGATGAAACGAGAGAGGATGCTCACGATACGGGTTACTGATG
ATGAACATGCCCGGTTACTGGAACGTTGTGAGGGTAAACAACTGGCGGTATGGATGCGGCGGGACCAGAG
AAAAATCACTCAGGGTCAATGCCAGCGCTTCGTTAATACAGATGTAGGTGTTCCACAGGGTAGCCAGCAG
CATCCTGCGATGCAGATCCGGAACATAATGGTGCAGGGCGCTGACTTCCGCGTTTCCAGACTTTACGAAA
CACGGAAACCGAAGACCATTCATGTTGTTGCTCAGGTCGCAGACGTTTTGCAGCAGCAGTCGCTTCACGT
TCGCTCGCGTATCGGTGATTCATTCTGCTAACCAGTAAGGCAACCCCGCCAGCCTAGCCGGGTCCTCAAC
GACAGGAGCACGATCATGCGCACCCGTGGGGCCGCCATGCCGGCGATAATGGCCTGCTTCTCGCCGAAAC
GTTTGGTGGCGGGACCAGTGACGAAGGCTTGAGCGAGGGCGTGCAAGATTCCGAATACCGCAAGCGACAG
GCCGATCATCGTCGCGCTCCAGCGAAAGCGGTCCTCGCCGAAAATGACCCAGAGCGCTGCCGGCACCTGT
CCTACGAGTTGCATGATAAAGAAGACAGTCATAAGTGCGGCGACGATAGTCATGCCCCGCGCCCACCGGA
AGGAGCTGACTGGGTTGAAGGCTCTCAAGGGCATCGGTCGAGATCCCGGTGCCTAATGAGTGAGCTAACT
TACATTAATTGCGTTGCGCTCACTGCCCGCTTTCCAGTCGGGAAACCTGTCGTGCCAGCTGCATTAATGA
ATCGGCCAACGCGCGGGGAGAGGCGGTTTGCGTATTGGGCGCCAGGGTGGTTTTTCTTTTCACCAGTGAG
ACGGGCAACAGCTGATTGCCCTTCACCGCCTGGCCCTGAGAGAGTTGCAGCAAGCGGTCCACGCTGGTTT
GCCCCAGCAGGCGAAAATCCTGTTTGATGGTGGTTAACGGCGGGATATAACATGAGCTGTCTTCGGTATC
GTCGTATCCCACTACCGAGATGTCCGCACCAACGCGCAGCCCGGACTCGGTAATGGCGCGCATTGCGCCC
AGCGCCATCTGATCGTTGGCAACCAGCATCGCAGTGGGAACGATGCCCTCATTCAGCATTTGCATGGTTT
GTTGAAAACCGGACATGGCACTCCAGTCGCCTTCCCGTTCCGCTATCGGCTGAATTTGATTGCGAGTGAG
ATATTTATGCCAGCCAGCCAGACGCAGACGCGCCGAGACAGAACTTAATGGGCCCGCTAACAGCGCGATT
TGCTGGTGACCCAATGCGACCAGATGCTCCACGCCCAGTCGCGTACCGTCTTCATGGGAGAAAATAATAC
TGTTGATGGGTGTCTGGTCAGAGACATCAAGAAATAACGCCGGAACATTAGTGCAGGCAGCTTCCACAGC
AATGGCATCCTGGTCATCCAGCGGATAGTTAATGATCAGCCCACTGACGCGTTGCGCGAGAAGATTGTGC
ACCGCCGCTTTACAGGCTTCGACGCCGCTTCGTTCTACCATCGACACCACCACGCTGGCACCCAGTTGAT
CGGCGCGAGATTTAATCGCCGCGACAATTTGCGACGGCGCGTGCAGGGCCAGACTGGAGGTGGCAACGCC
AATCAGCAACGACTGTTTGCCCGCCAGTTGTTGTGCCACGCGGTTGGGAATGTAATTCAGCTCCGCCATC
GCCGCTTCCACTTTTTCCCGCGTTTTCGCAGAAACGTGGCTGGCCTGGTTCACCACGCGGGAAACGGTCT
GATAAGAGACACCGGCATACTCTGCGACATCGTATAACGTTACTGGTTTCACATTCACCACCCTGAATTG
ACTCTCTTCCGGGCGCTATCATGCCATACCGCGAAAGGTTTTGCGCCATTCGATGGTGTCCGGGATCTCG
ACGCTCTCCCTTATGCGACTCCTGCATTAGGAAGCAGCCCAGTAGTAGGTTGAGGCCGTTGAGCACCGCC
GCCGCAAGGAATGGTGCATGCAAGGAGATGGCGCCCAACAGTCCCCCGGCCACGGGGCCTGCCACCATAC
CCACGCCGAAACAAGCGCTCATGAGCCCGAAGTGGCGAGCCCGATCTTCCCCATCGGTGATGTCGGCGAT
ATAGGCGCCAGCAACCGCACCTGTGGCGCCGGTGATGCCGGCCACGATGCGTCCGGCGTAGAGGATCGAG
ATCGATCTCGATCCCGCGAAATTAATACGACTCACTATAGGGGAATTGTGAGCGGATAACAATTCCCCTC
TAGAAATAATTTTGTTTAACTTTAAGAAGGAGATATACATATGCACCATCATCATCATCATTCTTCTGGT
CTGGTGCCACGCGGTTCTGGTATGAAAGAAACCGCTGCTGCTAAATTCGAACGCCAGCACATGGACAGCC
CAGATCTGGGTACCGGTGGTGGCTCCGGTATTGAGGGTCGC
