>Addgene plasmid #66846 | pET30Xa-SBL1(160E) | addgene partial sequence | sequence record 121310 | T7term 5'-GCTAGTTATTGCTCAGCGG-3'
GCAGCCGGATCTCAGTGGTGGTGGTGGTGGTGCTCGAGTGCGGCCGCAAGCTTGTCGACGGAGCTCGAAT
TCGGATCCGATATCGCCATGGCCAGAGGAGAGTTAGAGCCCCATGACTAGTTTAGATAGAGATGCTATTT
GGAATTCCCCTAAAAGTTAACCCTTCCTCACTGCTAGGATAAAGCAAAGTGTATGGCAGTTGAACCGGGC
CAAGTCGATTGCCCTGCAGACTCGGATCATTGTTCCTCCTCACAAGTTTTTCCTCAATTTCCTTGAGCTT
GTTTCCAAACTTTTGAAAGGCTTGTAATGCTTTTGAATCAGAGGTCCAATGTGGGTTGTCCCTCTGGCCA
AGGTAGACCTCATCAGAAGCATGTGTCGACAAGATCTCTATCACTGAAAGGCTAATGAGAGTCGGCAACT
TTGATGTAATTGTTCTCAAATAAGCCTTTTCATGGTTATTAATCATTTCTTCATATTCTGGGGTGCCTTT
CTCAGGAAGCAACCTTCTAGAAGCAGTTGGGCGGTTCATTATCAAACCTCCATAAGGATACTGACCAAAA
TTAACGGCTGCATGGAGAGCTGAAGCAATCCATATGATAATGAGGCAAACTTCAACAAGGTCTTCAAGTG
TCTGCAACTTAGGCCACCATGGCTTGTCTTTCAAATCACCATGGCCTTTCTCTACAGCTTCTTTCCACCA
ATGTTGGAGTTCAGAATCATTCTTGACATCATCATCTCTTGCATA
