>Addgene plasmid #66846 | pET30Xa-SBL1(160E) | addgene partial sequence | sequence record 124176 | T7 5'-TAATACGACTCACTATAGGG-3'
ACTTTAAGAAGGAGATATACATATGCACCATCATCATCATCATTCTTCTGGTCTGGTGCCACGCGGTTCT
GGTATGAAAGAAACCGCTGCTGCTAAATTCGAACGCCAGCACATGGACAGCCCAGATCTGGGTACCGGTG
GTGGCTCCGGTATTGAGGGTCGCATGTTTTCAGCAGGCCATAAGATCAAAGGGACAGTGGTGTTGATGCC
CAAGAATGAGTTGGAAGTTAACCCTGATGGCTCAGCAGTTGACAACCTTAATGCTTTCTTGGGCCGTAGT
GTCTCCCTTCAGCTCATTAGTGCTACCAAGGCTGATGCACATGGAAAAGGAAAAGTTGGAAAGGATACGT
TCTTGGAAGGGATTAATACTTCGTTACCAACTTTGGGAGCAGGAGAGTCTGCATTCAATATTCATTTTGA
ATGGGACGGAAGCATGGGAATCCCCGGTGCGTTTTACATAAAGAACTACATGCAAGTTGAGTTCTTCCTC
AAGAGTTTGACTCTTGAAGCCATTTCAAACCAAGGAACCATCCGCTTTGTTTGCAACTCATGGGTTTATA
ACACTAAACTTTACAAAAGCGTGCGCATTTTCTTTGCCAACCATACATATGTACCTAGTGAGACACCAGC
ACCACTTGTGGAGTACAGAGAAGAAGAATTGAAGAGTTTAAGAGGAAATGGAACGGGAGAGCGCAAGGAA
TATGATAGGATCTATGATTATGATGTCTACAATGATTTGGGCAACCCAGATAAGAGTGAA
